>Addgene plasmid #204802 | EV-D68 2A protease; 6xHis-SUMO, low expression levels | addgene full sequence | sequence record 443797 | Addgene NGS Result
GCTAACAGCGCGATTTGCTGGTGACCCAATGCGACCAGATGCTCCACGCCCAGTCGCGTACCGTCTTCAT
GGGAGAAAATAATACTGTTGATGGGTGTCTGGTCAGAGACATCAAGAAATAACGCCGGAACATTAGTGCA
GGCAGCTTCCACAGCAATGGCATCCTGGTCATCCAGCGGATAGTTAATGATCAGCCCACTGACGCGTTGC
GCGAGAAGATTGTGCACCGCCGCTTTACAGGCTTCGACGCCGCTTCGTTCTACCATCGACACCACCACGC
TGGCACCCAGTTGATCGGCGCGAGATTTAATCGCCGCGACAATTTGCGACGGCGCGTGCAGGGCCAGACT
GGAGGTGGCAACGCCAATCAGCAACGACTGTTTGCCCGCCAGTTGTTGTGCCACGCGGTTGGGAATGTAA
TTCAGCTCCGCCATCGCCGCTTCCACTTTTTCCCGCGTTTTCGCAGAAACGTGGCTGGCCTGGTTCACCA
CGCGGGAAACGGTCTGATAAGAGACACCGGCATACTCTGCGACATCGTATAACGTTACTGGTTTCACATT
CACCACCCTGAATTGACTCTCTTCCGGGCGCTATCATGCCATACCGCGAAAGGTTTTGCGCCATTCGATG
GTGTCCGGGATCTCGACGCTCTCCCTTATGCGACTCCTGCATTAGGAAGCAGCCCAGTAGTAGGTTGAGG
CCGTTGAGCACCGCCGCCGCAAGGAATGGTGCATGCAAGGAGATGGCGCCCAACAGTCCCCCGGCCACGG
GGCCTGCCACCATACCCACGCCGAAACAAGCGCTCATGAGCCCGAAGTGGCGAGCCCGATCTTCCCCATC
GGTGATGTCGGCGATATAGGCGCCAGCAACCGCACCTGTGGCGCCGGTGATGCCGGCCACGATGCGTCCG
GCGTAGAGGATCGAGATCTCGATCCCGCGAAATTAATACGACTCACTATAGGGGAATTGTGAGCGGATAA
CAATTCCCCTCTAGAAATAATTTTGTTTAACTTTAAGAAGGAGATATACATATGCACCACCATCATCACC
ATGGCTCAGGAGATCAGGAAGCGAAACCTTCGACCGAGGACCTGGGCGACAAGAAAGAAGGGGAGTATAT
TAAGTTAAAGGTGATCGGCCAGGACTCAAGCGAGATCCACTTCAAAGTCAAAATGACCACGCACCTCAAG
AAGTTGAAGGAGAGTTACTGTCAACGGCAAGGGGTTCCTATGAACTCGCTTCGCTTCCTGTTCGAGGGCC
AGCGAATTGCGGACAACCACACACCTAAGGAACTTGGTATGGAAGAGGAAGACGTCATTGAGGTGTACCA
GGAGCAGACAGGCGGCATGGGTCCGGGCTTTGGGGGCGTATTTGTTGGAAGTTTTAAAATTATTAATTAC
CACCTTGCAACGATTGAGGAGCGTCAGTCTGCAATTTACGTCGATTGGCAGAGCGACGTTCTTGTTACCC
CTATAGCAGCACACGGGAGACACCAGATTGCCCGGTGTAAGTGTAACACGGGAGTTTATTACTGTAGACA
TCGCGACCGCAGTTATCCAATTTGTTTTGAGGGACCTGGAATCCAGTGGATTGAACAAAATGAATACTAT
CCTGCACGTTATCAAACAAATGTGTTATTGGCCGCGGGCCCGGCGGAGGCTGGAGATTGTGGCGGTTTAC
TGGTTTGTCCCCACGGCGTTATAGGCCTGTTAACGGCGGGGGGTGGAGGTATCGTGGCGTTTACAGACAT
ACGGAATCTGCTGTGGCTGGATACGGATGTCATGGAACAGTAATGACTCGAGCACCCGTCGACAAGCTTG
CGGCCGCACTCGAGCACCACCACCACCACCACTGAGATCCGGCTGCTAACAAAGCCCGAAAGGAAGCTGA
GTTGGCTGCTGCCACCGCTGAGCAATAACTAGCATAACCCCTTGGGGCCTCTAAACGGGTCTTGAGGGGT
TTTTTGCTGAAAGGAGGAACTATATCCGGATTGGCGAATGGG
[124 nt withheld, positions 2003-2126]
C
[91 nt withheld, positions 2128-2218]
A
[49 nt withheld, positions 2220-2268]
CCTTTGACGTTGGAGTCCACGTTCTTT
[37 nt withheld, positions 2296-2332]
ACCCTATCTCGGTCTATTCTTTTGATTTATAAGGGATTTTGCCGATTTCGGCCTATTGGTTAAAAAATGA
GCTGATTTAACAAAAATTTAACGCGAATTTTAACAAAATATTAACGCTTACAATTTAGGTGGCACTTTTC
GGGGAAATGTGCGCGGAACCCCTATTTGTTTATTTTTCTAAATACATTCAAATATGTATCCGCTCATGAA
TTAATTCTTAGAAAAACTCATCGAGCATCAAATGAAACTGCAATTTATTCATATCAGGATTATCAATACC
ATATTTTTGAAAAAGCCGTTTCTGTAATGAAGGAGAAAACTCACCGAGGCAGTTCCATAGGATGGCAAGA
TCCTGGTATCGGTCTGCGATTCCGACTCGTCCAACATCAATACAACCTATTAATTTCCCCTCGTCAAAAA
TAAGGTTATCAAGTGAGAAATCACCATGAGTGACGACTGAATCCGGTGAGAATGGCAAAAGTTTATGCAT
TTCTTTCCAGACTTGTTCAACAGGCCAGCCATTACGCTCGTCATCAAAATCACTCGCATCAACCAAACCG
TTATTCATTCGTGATTGCGCCTGAGCGAGACGAAATACGCGATCGCTGTTAAAAGGACAATTACAAACAG
GAATCGAATGCAACCGGCGCAGGAACACTGCCAGCGCATCAACAATATTTTCACCTGAATCAGGATATTC
TTCTAATACCTGGAATGCTGTTTTCCCGGGGATCGCAGTGGTGAGTAACCATGCATCATCAGGAGTACGG
ATAAAATGCTTGATGGTCGGAAGAGGCATAAATTCCGTCAGCCAGTTTAGTCTGACCATCTCATCTGTAA
CATCATTGGCAACGCTACCTTTGCCATGTTTCAGAAACAACTCTGGCGCATCGGGCTTCCCATACAATCG
ATAGATTGTCGCACCTGATTGCCCGACATTATCGCGAGCCCATTTATACCCATATAAATCAGCATCCATG
TTGGAATTTAATCGCGGCCTAGAGCAAGACGTTTCCCGTTGAATATGGCTCATAACACCCCTTGTATTAC
TGTTTATGTAAGCAGACAGTTTTATTGTTCATGACCAAAATCCCTTAACGTGAGTTTTCGTTCCACTGAG
CGTCAGACCCCGTAGAAAAGATCAAAGGATCTTCTTGAGATCCTTTTTTTCTGCGCGTAATCTGCTGCTT
GCAAACAAAAAAACCACCGCTACCAGCGGTGGTTTGTTTGCCGGATCAAGAGCTACCAACTCTTTTTCCG
AAGGTAACTGGCTTCAGCAGAGCGCAGATACCAAATACTGTCCTTCTAGTGTAGCCGTAGTTAGGCCACC
ACTTCAAGAACTCTGTAGCACCGCCTACATACCTCGCTCTGCTAATCCTGTTACCAGTGGCTGCTGCCAG
TGGCGATAAGTCGTGTCTTACCGGGTTGGACTCAAGACGATAGTTACCGGATAAGGCGCAGCGGTCGGGC
TGAACGGGGGGTTCGTGCACACAGCCCAGCTTGGAGCGAACGACCTACACCGAACTGAGATACCTACAGC
GTGAGCTATGAGAAAGCGCCACGCTTCCCGAAGGGAGAAAGGCGGACAGGTATCCGGTAAGCGGCAGGGT
CGGAACAGGAGAGCGCACGAGGGAGCTTCCAGGGGGAAACGCCTGGTATCTTTATAGTCCTGTCGGGTTT
CGCCACCTCTGACTTGAGCGTCGATTTTTGTGATGCTCGTCAGGGGGGCGGAGCCTATGGAAAAACGCCA
GCAACGCGGCCTTTTTACGGTTCCTGGCCTTTTGCTGGCCTTTTGCTCACATGTTCTTTCCTGCGTTATC
CCCTGATTCTGTGGATAACCGTATTACCGCCTTTGAGTGAGCTGATACCGCTCGCCGCAGCCGAACGACC
GAGCGCAGCGAGTCAGTGAGCGAGGAAGCGGAAGAGCGCCTGATGCGGTATTTTCTCCTTACGCATCTGT
GCGGTATTTCACACCGCAATGGTGCACTCTCAGTACAATCTGCTCTGATGCCGCATAGTTAAGCCAGTAT
ACACTCCGCTATCGCTACGTGACTGGGTCATGGCTGCGCCCCGACACCCGCCAACACCCGCTGACGCGCC
CTGACGGGCTTGTCTGCTCCCGGCATCCGCTTACAGACAAGCTGTGACCGTCTCCGGGAGCTGCATGTGT
CAGAGGTTTTCACCGTCATCACCGAAACGCGCGAGGCAGCTGCGGTAAAGCTCATCAGCGTGGTCGTGAA
GCGATTCACAGATGTCTGCCTGTTCATCCGCGTCCAGCTCGTTGAGTTTCTCCAGAAGCGTTAATGTCTG
GCTTCTGATAAAGCGGGCCATGTTAAGGGCGGTTTTTTCCTGTTTGGTCACTGATGCCTCCGTGTAAGGG
GGATTTCTGTTCATGGGGGTAATGATACCGATGAAACGAGAGAGGATGCTCACGATACGGGTTACTGATG
ATGAACATGCCCGGTTACTGGAACGTTGTGAGGGTAAACAACTGGCGGTATGGATGCGGCGGGACCAGAG
AAAAATCACTCAGGGTCAATGCCAGCGCTTCGTTAATACAGATGTAGGTGTTCCACAGGGTAGCCAGCAG
CATCCTGCGATGCAGATCCGGAACATAATGGTGCAGGGCGCTGACTTCCGCGTTTCCAGACTTTACGAAA
CACGGAAACCGAAGACCATTCATGTTGTTGCTCAGGTCGCAGACGTTTTGCAGCAGCAGTCGCTTCACGT
TCGCTCGCGTATCGGTGATTCATTCTGCTAACCAGTAAGGCAACCCCGCCAGCCTAGCCGGGTCCTCAAC
GACAGGAGCACGATCATGCGCACCCGTGGGGCCGCCATGCCGGCGATAATGGCCTGCTTCTCGCCGAAAC
GTTTGGTGGCGGGACCAGTGACGAAGGCTTGAGCGAGGGCGTGCAAGATTCCGAATACCGCAAGCGACAG
GCCGATCATCGTCGCGCTCCAGCGAAAGTGGTCCTCGCCGAAAATGACCCAGAGCGCTGCCGGCACCTGT
CCTACGAGTTGCATGATAAAGAAGACAGTCATAAGTGCGGCGACGATAGTCATGCCCCGCGCCCACCGGA
AGGAGCTGACTGGGTTGAAGGCTCTCAAGGGCATCGGTCGAGATCCCGGTGCCTAATGAGTGAGCTAACT
TACATTAATTGCGTTGCGCTCACTGCCCGCTTTCCAGTCGGGAAACCTGTCGTGCCAGCTGCATTAATGA
ATCGGCCAACGCGCGGGGAGAGGCGGTTTGCGTATTGGGCGCCAGGGTGGTTTTTCTTTTCACCAGTGAG
ACGGGCAACAGCTGATTGCCCTTCACCGCCTGGCCCTGAGAGAGTTGCAGCAAGCGGTCCACGCTGGTTT
GCCCCAGCAGGCGAAAATCCTGTTTGATGGTGGTTAACGGCGGGATATAACATGAGCTGTCTTCGGTATC
GTCGTATCCCACTACCGAGATATCCGCACCAACGCGCAGCCCGGACTCGGTAATGGCGCGCATTGCGCCC
AGCGCCATCTGATCGTTGGCAACCAGCATCGCAGTGGGAACGATGCCCTCATTCAGCATTTGCATGGTTT
GTTGAAAACCGGACATGGCACTCCAGTCGCCTTCCCGTTCCGCTATCGGCTGAATTTGATTGCGAGTGAG
ATATTTATGCCAGCCAGCCAGACGCAGACGCGCCGAGACAGAACTTAATGGGCCC
Features (pLannotate 1.2.2; 20 found; start..end, strand, type, name):
    558..635     -  promoter       lacI promoter: lacI
    643..922     -  CDS            TcR (fragment): tetracycline efflux protein; tet; confers resistance to tetracycline
    944..962     +  promoter       T7 promoter: promoter for bacteriophage T7 RNA polymerase
    963..987     +  protein_bind   lac operator: The lac repressor binds to the lac operator to inhibit transcription in E. coli. This inhibition can be relieved by adding lactose or isopropyl-β-D-thiogalactopyranoside (IPTG). lac repressor encoded by lacI
   1002..1024    +  RBS            RBS: efficient ribosome binding site from bacteriophage T7 gene 10 (Olins and Rangwala, 1989)
   1062..1346    +  CDS            SUMO1 (fragment): SUMO1_HUMAN - Also known as SMT3C, SMT3H3, UBL1. Experimental evidence at protein level: Swiss-Prot protein existence level 1. Ubiquitin-like protein that can be covalently attached to proteins as a monomer or a lysine-linked polymer. Covalent attachment via an isopeptide bond to its substrates requires prior activation by the E1 complex SAE1-SAE2 and linkage to the E2 enzyme UBE2I, and can be promoted by E3 ligases such as PIAS1-4, RANBP2 or CBX4. This post- translational modification on lysine residues of proteins plays a crucial role in a number of cellular processes such as nuclear transpo
   1350..1790    +  CDS            POLG_HED68 (fragment): Experimental evidence at protein level: Swiss-Prot protein existence level 1. [RNA-directed RNA polymerase]: Replicates the viral genomic RNA on the surface of intracellular membranes. May form linear arrays of subunits that propagate along a strong head-to-tail interaction called interface-I. Covalently attaches UMP to a tyrosine of VPg, which is used to prime RNA synthesis. The positive stranded RNA genome is first replicated at virus induced membranous vesicles, creating a dsRNA genomic replication form. This dsRNA is then used as template to synthesize positive stranded RNA genomes. ss(+)R
   1835..1852    +  CDS            9xHis (fragment): 9xHis affinity tag
   1862..1911    +  CDS            SET1 (fragment): solubility-enhancement tag derived from T7 phage gene 10B
   1919..1966    +  terminator     T7 terminator: transcription terminator for bacteriophage T7 RNA polymerase
   2003..2431    +  rep_origin     f1 ori (sequence partly withheld): f1 bacteriophage origin of replication; arrow indicates direction of (+) strand synthesis
   2484..2541    +  promoter       AmpR promoter (fragment): bla
   2550..3365    -  CDS            KanR: aminoglycoside phosphotransferase; aph(3')-Ia; confers resistance to kanamycin in bacteria or G418 (Geneticin®) in eukaryotes
   3487..4075    +  rep_origin     ori: high-copy-number ColE1/pMB1/pBR322/pUC origin of replication
   4261..4400    -  misc_feature   bom: basis of mobility region from pBR322
   4502..4693    -  CDS            rop: Rop protein, which maintains plasmids at low copy number; rop
   4710..5090    +  CDS            YPB1_ECOLX: Protein predicted: Swiss-Prot protein existence level 4. From Escherichia coli.
   5162..5453    -  CDS            TcR (fragment): tetracycline efflux protein; tet; confers resistance to tetracycline
   5468..5489    -  protein_bind   CAP binding site: CAP binding activates transcription in the presence of cAMP. E. coli catabolite activator protein
   5502..557     -  CDS            lacI (across the origin): lac repressor; lacI; The lac repressor binds to the lac operator to inhibit transcription in E. coli. This inhibition can be relieved by adding lactose or isopropyl-β-D-thiogalactopyranoside (IPTG).
