[The description below was written by a language model from this plasmid's Addgene catalogue record and pLannotate feature annotations shown in this document.]
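Description:
EV-D68 2A protease; 6xHis-SUMO, low expression levels is a 6,027 nt bacterial expression plasmid built on the pNIC-6HIS-SUMO-GG backbone, a pET-style vector for IPTG-inducible protein production in E. coli strains that supply T7 RNA polymerase. It replicates from a ColE1/pMB1-type origin accompanied by the pBR322 bom region and the rop gene, which tends to restrain copy number (the record lists copy number as unknown). It also carries an f1 origin and is selected with kanamycin through an aph(3')-Ia cassette. Short tetracycline-resistance fragments and an annotated AmpR promoter fragment appear to be non-functional backbone remnants.

The expression cassette consists of a T7 promoter with an adjacent lac operator, the T7 gene 10 ribosome binding site and a T7 terminator, with a plasmid-borne lacI gene providing repressor to keep expression off until induction. The open reading frame encodes a SUMO domain, annotated by similarity as a SUMO1 fragment, followed almost directly by a roughly 440 nt segment of the Enterovirus D68 polyprotein. According to the catalogue entry, this segment corresponds to the 2A protease; the polymerase text in the automated annotation simply reflects the generic polyprotein entry. The name indicates an N-terminal 6xHis-SUMO fusion, although the N-terminal His tag itself is not separately annotated. A His-tag fragment and a T7 gene 10B-derived fragment lie downstream of the insert, and the record does not show whether they are translated.

The His-SUMO arrangement is typically used to aid solubility and affinity purification, with the tag removable by a SUMO-specific protease. The stated purpose is bacterial expression of the viral 2A protease, and the name notes that expression levels from this construct are low. The record lists Gateway cloning as the cloning method, though no att sites are annotated.
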