Addgene plasmid #204802: EV-D68 2A protease; 6xHis-SUMO, low expression levels
Purpose: Bacterial expresison of Enterovirus D68 2A protease
Depositing lab: ASAP Discovery & Frank von Delft. Depositing organization: University of Oxford.
Backbone
  Vector backbone: pNIC-6HIS-SUMO-GG
  Vector type: Bacterial Expression
Growth in bacteria
  Bacterial resistance: Kanamycin, 50 μg/mL
  Growth temperature: 37°C
  Growth strain: DH5alpha
  Copy number: Unknown
Gene/Insert
  Gene/Insert name: D68 2A protease
  Species: Enterovirus D68
  Cloning method: Gateway Cloning
How to cite: EV-D68 2A protease; 6xHis-SUMO, low expression levels was a gift from ASAP Discovery & Frank von Delft (Addgene plasmid # 204802 ; http://n2t.net/addgene:204802 ; RRID:Addgene_204802)
