>Addgene plasmid #204802 | EV-D68 2A protease; 6xHis-SUMO, low expression levels | depositor partial sequence | sequence record 398075 | Insert
ATGCACCACCATCATCACCATGGCTCAGGAGATCAGGAAGCGAAACCTTCGACCGAGGACCTGGGCGACA
AGAAAGAAGGGGAGTATATTAAGTTAAAGGTGATCGGCCAGGACTCAAGCGAGATCCACTTCAAAGTCAA
AATGACCACGCACCTCAAGAAGTTGAAGGAGAGTTACTGTCAACGGCAAGGGGTTCCTATGAACTCGCTT
CGCTTCCTGTTCGAGGGCCAGCGAATTGCGGACAACCACACACCTAAGGAACTTGGTATGGAAGAGGAAG
ACGTCATTGAGGTGTACCAGGAGCAGACAGGCATGGGTCCGGGCTTTGGGGGCGTATTTGTTGGAAGTTT
TAAAATTATTAATTACCACCTTGCAACGATTGAGGAGCGTCAGTCTGCAATTTACGTCGATTGGCAGAGC
GACGTTCTTGTTACCCCTATAGCAGCACACGGGAGACACCAGATTGCCCGGTGTAAGTGTAACACGGGAG
TTTATTACTGTAGACATCGCGACCGCAGTTATCCAATTTGTTTTGAGGGACCTGGAATCCAGTGGATTGA
ACAAAATGAATACTATCCTGCACGTTATCAAACAAATGTGTTATTGGCCGCGGGCCCGGCGGAGGCTGGA
GATTGTGGCGGTTTACTGGTTTGTCCCCACGGCGTTATAGGCCTGTTAACGGCGGGGGGTGGAGGTATCG
TGGCGTTTACAGACATACGGAATCTGCTGTGGCTGGATACGGATGTCATGGAACAGTAATGA
